Addgene plasmid #79019: pREP81xV5_ccdB
Purpose: (Empty Backbone) Gateway destination vector for S. pombe. Allow sequence of interest to be fused to N-terminal double V5 epitope tag. attR1-CmR-ccdB-attR2 cassette, nmt1** (AT) promoter, LEU2 selction
Depositing lab: Göran Akusjärvi & Pernilla Bjerling. Depositing organization: Uppsala University.
Backbone
  Vector backbone: pREP-X
  Backbone manufacturer: Basi, et al., PMID 8422997
  Vector type: Yeast Expression
  Selectable markers: LEU2
  Tag / fusion protein: double V5 epitope tag (N terminal on backbone)
Growth in bacteria
  Bacterial resistance: Chloramphenicol and Ampicillin, 25 & 100 μg/mL
  Growth temperature: 37°C
  Growth strain: ccdB Survival
  Copy number: Unknown
Gene/Insert
  Gene/Insert name: None
  Tag / fusion protein: double V5 epitope tag (N terminal on backbone)
Terms and licenses: Academic/Nonprofit Terms; Industry Terms: Not Available to Industry
Depositor comments: NdeI site between V5 tag and attR1 element can be used to introduce additional tag(s) by conventional cloning. nmt1/nmt1*/nmt1** - thiamine repressible promoter wt/weak/very weak, correspondingly. 2xV5-attR1-CmR-ccdB-attR2 cassette was introduced into pREP-X vectors by XhoI sites
How to cite: pREP81xV5_ccdB was a gift from Göran Akusjärvi & Pernilla Bjerling (Addgene plasmid # 79019 ; http://n2t.net/addgene:79019 ; RRID:Addgene_79019)
