[The description below was written by a language model from this plasmid's Addgene catalogue record and pLannotate feature annotations shown in this document.]
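Description:
pREP81xV5_ccdB is an empty Gateway destination vector for protein expression in the fission yeast Schizosaccharomyces pombe, built on the pREP-X series of episomal plasmids. It is a roughly 10.6 kb shuttle vector. In E. coli it replicates from a high-copy ColE1/pUC-type origin and carries an ampicillin resistance gene, with an f1 origin also present. In S. pombe it is maintained through the ars1 autonomously replicating sequence and selected with the S. cerevisiae LEU2 marker under its own promoter, which allows selection in leucine auxotrophs.

Expression is driven by a thiamine-repressible nmt1 promoter. The depositor describes it as the nmt1** variant, the very weak member of the wild-type/weak/very weak series. The automated annotation instead labels this region as the medium-strength P41 mutant, probably because the variants are near-identical in sequence, so the depositor's designation should take precedence. Downstream lies a double V5 epitope tag, which is not picked up in the feature table, followed by an attR1-CmR-ccdB-attR2 cassette that was inserted into the backbone through XhoI sites. An LR recombination with an entry clone replaces the chloramphenicol resistance gene and the ccdB toxin gene with the sequence of interest, fusing it to the N-terminal 2xV5 tag. Loss of ccdB provides counterselection against unrecombined vector in standard strains, so the empty plasmid must be propagated in a ccdB-tolerant host. An NdeI site between the V5 tag and attR1 allows further tags to be added by conventional cloning. The vector suits low-level, regulatable expression of V5-tagged proteins for detection or immunoprecipitation in fission yeast.
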