Features (pLannotate 1.2.2; 28 found; start..end, strand, type, name):
      1..23      -  misc_feature   MCS (fragment): pUC18/19 multiple cloning site
     49..1200    +  promoter       nmt1 P41 promoter: mutant nmt1 promoter from Schizosaccharomyces pombe, conferring medium strength thiamine-repressible expression
   1315..1439    +  protein_bind   attR1: mutant version of attR; recombination site for the Gateway® LR reaction LR Clonase™
   1464..1494    +  promoter       lac UV5 promoter: E. coli lac promoter with an "up" mutation
   1518..1547    +  promoter       cat promoter (fragment): promoter of the E. coli cat gene encoding chloramphenicol acetyltransferase
   1548..2207    +  CDS            CmR: chloramphenicol acetyltransferase; cat; confers resistance to chloramphenicol
   2386..2544    +  CDS            ccdA (fragment): CCDA_ECO57 - Also known as H, letA. Experimental evidence at protein level: Swiss-Prot protein existence level 1. Antitoxin component of a type II toxin-antitoxin (TA) system which inhibits the post-segregational killing (PSK) of plasmid-free cells, also referred to as a plasmid addiction system. Binds to and blocks the activity of CcdB; will also remove bound CcdB protein from the CcdB-GyrA complex by forming a CcdA-CcdB complex, a process termed rejuvenation. Functions as a transcriptional corepressor for the ccdAB operon, repression also requires CcdB (By similarity). From Escherichia coli
   2549..2851    +  CDS            ccdB: CCDB_ECOLI - Also known as G, letB, letD. Experimental evidence at protein level: Swiss-Prot protein existence level 1. Toxic component of a type II toxin-antitoxin (TA) system, functioning in plasmid maintainence. Responsible for the post- segregational killing (PSK) of plasmid-free cells, also referred to as a plasmid addiction system. Half-life of over 2 hours. Cell killing by CcdB is accompanied by filamentation, defects in chromosome and plasmid segregation, defects in cell division, formation of anucleate cells, decreased DNA synthesis and plasmid loss. Interferes with the activity of DN
   2895..3019    -  protein_bind   attR2: mutant version of attR; recombination site for the Gateway® LR reaction LR Clonase™
   4124..4907    -  rep_origin     ars1: Schizosaccharomyces pombe autonomously replicating sequence ars1
   5068..5133    +  CDS            hus5 (fragment): UBC9_SCHPO - Also known as ubc9. Experimental evidence at protein level: Swiss-Prot protein existence level 1. Catalyzes the covalent attachment of ubiquitin-like protein SUMO/Smt3 to other proteins. Required for efficient recovery from DNA damage or S-phase arrest and normal mitosis. This may be as part of a checkpoint independent recovery process. From Schizosaccharomyces pombe (strain 972 / ATCC 24843) (Fission yeast).
   5187..5255    +  CDS            hus5 (fragment): UBC9_SCHPO - Also known as ubc9. Experimental evidence at protein level: Swiss-Prot protein existence level 1. Catalyzes the covalent attachment of ubiquitin-like protein SUMO/Smt3 to other proteins. Required for efficient recovery from DNA damage or S-phase arrest and normal mitosis. This may be as part of a checkpoint independent recovery process. From Schizosaccharomyces pombe (strain 972 / ATCC 24843) (Fission yeast).
   5253..5410    +  CDS            lacZα (fragment): LacZα fragment of β-galactosidase; lacZ fragment
   5416..5467    -  misc_feature   bom (fragment): basis of mobility region from pBR322
   5486..5941    +  rep_origin     f1 ori (sequence partly withheld): f1 bacteriophage origin of replication; arrow indicates direction of (+) strand synthesis
   5942..5991    -  misc_feature   bom (fragment): basis of mobility region from pBR322
   6093..6128    -  CDS            rop (fragment): Rop protein, which maintains plasmids at low copy number; rop
   6223..6327    +  promoter       AmpR promoter: bla
   6328..7188    +  CDS            AmpR: β-lactamase; bla; confers resistance to ampicillin, carbenicillin, and related antibiotics
   7359..7947    +  rep_origin     ori: high-copy-number ColE1/pMB1/pBR322/pUC origin of replication
   8130..8222    +  CDS            lacI (fragment): lac repressor; lacI; The lac repressor binds to the lac operator to inhibit transcription in E. coli. This inhibition can be relieved by adding lactose or isopropyl-β-D-thiogalactopyranoside (IPTG).
   8235..8256    +  protein_bind   CAP binding site: CAP binding activates transcription in the presence of cAMP. E. coli catabolite activator protein
   8271..8301    +  promoter       lac promoter: promoter for the E. coli lac operon
   8309..8325    +  protein_bind   lac operator: The lac repressor binds to the lac operator to inhibit transcription in E. coli. This inhibition can be relieved by adding lactose or isopropyl-β-D-thiogalactopyranoside (IPTG). lac repressor encoded by lacI
   8372..8488    +  CDS            NFS1 (fragment): NFS1_YEAST - Also known as SPL1 From Saccharomyces cerevisiae (strain ATCC 204508 / S288c) (Baker's yeast).
   8850..9944    -  CDS            LEU2: 3-isopropylmalate dehydrogenase, required for leucine biosynthesis; S. cerevisiae LEU2; yeast auxotrophic marker
   9957..10361   -  promoter       LEU2 promoter: S. cerevisiae LEU2
  10501..10578   -  CDS            YO192_YEAST (fragment): Experimental evidence at protein level: Swiss-Prot protein existence level 1. From Saccharomyces cerevisiae (strain ATCC 204508 / S288c) (Baker's yeast).
>Addgene plasmid #79019 | pREP81xV5_ccdB | depositor full sequence | sequence record 151964 | pREP81xV5_ccdB sequence 10602 bps
AAGCTTGCATGCCTGCAGGTCGATCGACTCTAGAGGATCAGAAAATTATCGCCATAAAAGACAGAATAAG
TCATCAGCGGTTGTTTCATTTCCTATATTTTTTTTTTATTTTTTTATTTTTTAATAAGGGAAAATTTAAC
GTCTAAGGATACAGAAGATTGTTAGCACATTAAAGTAATAAAGGCTTAAGTAGTAAGTGCCTTAGCATGT
TATTGTATTTCAAAGGACATAATCTAAAATAATAACAATATCATTTCTCACAAGTTATTCAATTTTCTTT
TTTTTTTCTAATAATATCAAGAATGTATTATTTGTTTGACATAAGTCAACTAATTTATTTAATATGCTGG
ATTAATCTTGCAGACATGTAAATTAACAAGTTTTAGTCAAATAACGTTGAAGTTTCAATGAACTCAAATA
ATTTCTCTTTTTTTTTATATAACTCTAATCTGATTTATATTTTCCGCAGGGATCAACTGAAGTTATGACA
TTTGGATTGGATCACTTATAACCTTGGTCGCCAAATAATACAAAAATCAGCGTTATAAAACAAAGAAGGT
TTTTGTTAAGAAATTAATCCTCTTTCTTGATAAGAAAGTTGAACCGAAATTGCAGATACTGATATATGAA
AATAATACCCACAATTTTGGGAATAGCGCAAGCCTCAATTTAAACAATAGGTGAGGACACATGATAATGA
CCTCAATGATTGTTAGAAGAAAAGAGCCTCATTACAAAATCGAAAAATGAATGGTTGGGTACAAGTTTCC
AAAACATGGTAAAGTGGACTTTGCGTATGAGACGTAAATAGAAAAAAACACTTGTTATATGTTTTCTAGA
ATTATTGTTGTCTCTTTATGGTTGGATGATGCAAAATAGTAATTTCGGTTAGTTGCTGTAAAACACCACG
AGACAAATAGATATGGATATTTATTAAATCAGGAAAAACGTAACTCTCGGCTACTGGATGGTTCAGTCAC
CCAACGATTACTGGGGAGAGAAAACAGGGCAAAAGCAAAGCTTAAAGGAATCCGATTGTCATTCGGCAAT
GTGCAGCGAAACTAAAAACCGGATAATGGACCTGTTAATCGAAACATTGAAGATGGAAGAGGAATCCTGG
CATATCATCAATTGAATAAGTTGAATTAATTATTTCAATCTCATTCTCACTTTCTGACTTATAGTCGCTT
TGTTAAATCATACCTCGAGTCTATGGGTAAACCTATTCCTAACCCTTTGTTAGGCTTGGACAGTACTGGT
GCTGGTAAGCCTATTCCCAATCCCTTGCTTGGTCTTGACTCTACTGGTCATATGACAAGTTTGTACAAAA
AAGCTGAACGAGAAACGTAAAATGATATAAATATCAATATATTAAATTAGATTTTGCATAAAAAACAGAC
TACATAATACTGTAAAACACAACATATCCAGTCACTATGGCGGCCGCATTAGGCACCCCAGGCTTTACAC
TTTATGCTTCCGGCTCGTATAATGTGTGGATTTTGAGTTAGGATCCGTCGAGATTTTCAGGAGCTAAGGA
AGCTAAAATGGAGAAAAAAATCACTGGATATACCACCGTTGATATATCCCAATGGCATCGTAAAGAACAT
TTTGAGGCATTTCAGTCAGTTGCTCAATGTACCTATAACCAGACCGTTCAGCTGGATATTACGGCCTTTT
TAAAGACCGTAAAGAAAAATAAGCACAAGTTTTATCCGGCCTTTATTCACATTCTTGCCCGCCTGATGAA
TGCTCATCCGGAATTCCGTATGGCAATGAAAGACGGTGAGCTGGTGATATGGGATAGTGTTCACCCTTGT
TACACCGTTTTCCATGAGCAAACTGAAACGTTTTCATCGCTCTGGAGTGAATACCACGACGATTTCCGGC
AGTTTCTACACATATATTCGCAAGATGTGGCGTGTTACGGTGAAAACCTGGCCTATTTCCCTAAAGGGTT
TATTGAGAATATGTTTTTCGTCTCAGCCAATCCCTGGGTGAGTTTCACCAGTTTTGATTTAAACGTGGCC
AATATGGACAACTTCTTCGCCCCCGTTTTCACCATGGGCAAATATTATACGCAAGGCGACAAGGTGCTGA
TGCCGCTGGCGATTCAGGTTCATCATGCCGTTTGTGATGGCTTCCATGTCGGCAGAATGCTTAATGAATT
ACAACAGTACTGCGATGAGTGGCAGGGCGGGGCGTAATCTAGAGGATCCGGCTTACTAAAAGCCAGATAA
CAGTATGCGTATTTGCGCGCTGATTTTTGCGGTATAAGAATATATACTGATATGTATACCCGAAGTATGT
CAAAAAGAGGTATGCTATGAAGCAGCGTATTACAGTGACAGTTGACAGCGACAGCTATCAGTTGCTCAAG
GCATATATGATGTCAATATCTCCGGTCTGGTAAGCACAACCATGCAGAATGAAGCCCGTCGTCTGCGTGC
CGAACGCTGGAAAGCGGAAAATCAGGAAGGGATGGCTGAGGTCGCCCGGTTTATTGAAATGAACGGCTCT
TTTGCTGACGAGAACAGGGGCTGGTGAAATGCAGTTTAAGGTTTACACCTATAAAAGAGAGAGCCGTTAT
CGTCTGTTTGTGGATGTACAGAGTGATATTATTGACACGCCCGGGCGACGGATGGTGATCCCCCTGGCCA
GTGCACGTCTGCTGTCAGATAAAGTCTCCCGTGAACTTTACCCGGTGGTGCATATCGGGGATGAAAGCTG
GCGCATGATGACCACCGATATGGCCAGTGTGCCGGTCTCCGTTATCGGGGAAGAAGTGGCTGATCTCAGC
CACCGCGAAAATGACATCAAAAACGCCATTAACCTGATGTTCTGGGGAATATAAATGTCAGGCTCCCTTA
TACACAGCCAGTCTGCAGGTCGACCATAGTGACTGGATATGTTGTGTTTTACAGTATTATGTAGTCTGTT
TTTTATGCAAAATCTAATTTAATATATTGATATTTATATCATTTTACGTTTCTCGTTCAGCTTTCTTGTA
CAAAGTGGTCTCGAGCCCGGGCGGCCGCTAACTAACTAAGGGTAAAAGGAATGTCTCCCTTGCCAGTACT
GCTAGGGTTTTTCTTTCAAACTATGGAAGCCCATTCAAGCTGCATATTACGATTTTGTTTTTCGCTTTTA
GAAAGTGGTTTAGATGAGATAATAGAAAAATTCTTGATCTCCGACAACGAGTACTTTTATTTTTTTTGCT
AATCACTTTACTCAATATTAGCTCGAAATCGTAGAAACGTAGACGGGTGCGGGATACCGAGTGGTGTAGT
TAAGAATTTTTATAAACCACGTGGCCCAAAAATATGAACCCAAAACGTTTATACATGAGTATACTTTAAG
AAGGCTATACCCCTTCGTGTTAGATGTAGTTTTAGCTACCCAACCCGAGTCTATGAGCTTGACTTCAGAT
GTAGAAGGCATTAAATCGTTTTGAATATTAATTAAAAAACGATGAAAATTAAATATTTAAAAGCAATCAT
ACGCTGAAAATTTAGTGCTGTGGCTAATCCTTCAACATGGAAATGCCATAAAAGTGACTTTGACAAAAAA
AAAAGTATATACAGGTAGTAAACTCATCTACTTCATTGACTTTGTTTACAGCATGTGGAAGGAGGAATAT
TTATTGCTAAATCGTAGTTTAACATTCAATAAGTAATACTATTGAAATTCGACAAGATTGGCCGCATGGA
TGAAAAAGAGGCATTTTGCTTTGGGAGAATTAGTTCAAATTAGAACTGAAAAAAAAAACTTTACGAGGCA
AAAATGTCGGATTGAGATCGTAAAAGTTCGCTCGTCGTCTTTTGCTTTGTGATTGTTTTCATGGATACAT
CTTGCTGGATATTTAAATTTTAGTACTATGTATAAGATATTCTATAAATGTTTTATCACCCAAACCTGTT
AGCGCCTTCTTAATTCTATTCAATCTGGCTTTTGCTCTGAGACTACTTCTTGGACTTTCACTACTTGTTA
GTTATACGGAATTTGTGTAATTAGAAGTGAAATAATCCTTTCTATTAGTAATGCGAGCTCGAATTCGAGT
CTAACTCCTTAACCACTCGGACATAGTGACTTATCTGACACTCATTGTAAATTAATATATATATAGGCAT
TTTGTTTAGTTAAAGGTACTTAAGTAATTAGTATAAACGAACCAATTTTATAATCAGGAAGTTAAGTGAA
TGGTAGCACATGTCGTAAAAATTGTGAATTTTTATTGAATAATATTTTAAATACAAGCCTTTCTAGACTA
GGTATACTCATAAACATATATGAGCAAAAGGATAGAGGAGATTACATTGCATCTTCTACAAATTTATTTA
TTGCCCTTTACTGAAAAATTAAATAATGAGTACTAAATGATAAAAAGCGCTCAGTACAAGAAAGATTGCA
AAAATATTGCATTCTTCATGAATTAAAGTTGCATATAAGGCATATTGAAAGTAATAGTACTAAAACAGCA
GTTAGCGAAAATTAATAGAATTATATTCGCAAGACAATTGTGACATTAAATTAAAAAATTGTAGAATTTT
TACTATCCTCTTTAACGCCATGAGCCTTTATAAAAAGGTTAAATTAGTTTTAACATTCTTTTTTTGAGTA
AGAGTTTACAATTTATCAAAACCTGTGTTATTATATTCATTAGTTTCAATTTATTAGCATCTAGAGAAAA
ATCAATTGGCAGTTACATTGTTGGAATTTATGAAGAAAAAGAATCTACAACGGAGAATAAGTTGCTGATC
GCTTTCCCTAAAATTGTATATTTTGCTGAGCTTATTTTGACATTTCGTTGAAGTTTTCTCTAATTCGCAT
TCATTTTAAGTAAAACAATGAGAAATAAAATTACAAAAAATACAAATTAAAATACAATTTTTAGCTATAA
TTATAGACGATGCCCTTGTATCCCATTCTGTCTCGCTTGCCCCTACTTTTTATCTTTTATATACCATAAT
GAACGCTGCCGCTACTAACCATACCCCGATTTTACATTTCGGACTCCCAAGGACGTACAAAATAGAAAAC
TATAGAAAAAAATAATCAGAAAATAGCATGTCATCTCTTTGTAAAACGCGTTTGCAAGAAGAAAGGAAAC
AATGGAGAAGAGATCATCCATTTGTATGTAAATTTTAGTAAACTTGAAGAAATCACTAACAACTTCTCTT
ACTTAGGGATTCTATGCAAAACCTTGTAAATCATCTGATGGAGGACTCGATTTAATGAATTGGAAGGTTG
GAATTCACTGGCCGTCGTTTTACAACGTCGTGACTGGGAAAACCCTGGCGTTACCCAACTTAATCGCCTT
GCAGCACATCCCCCTTTCGCCAGCTGGCGTAATAGCGAAGAGGCCCGCACCGATCGCCCTTCCCAACAGT
TGCGCAGCCTGAATGGCGAATGGCGCCTGATGCGGTATTTTCTCCTTACGCATCTGTGCGGTATTTCACA
CCGCATA
[95 nt withheld, positions 5468-5562]
T
[46 nt withheld, positions 5564-5609]
C
[114 nt withheld, positions 5611-5724]
ACATCGCCCTGATAGACGGTTTTTCGCCCTTTGACGTTGGAGTCCACGTTCTTT
[37 nt withheld, positions 5779-5815]
ACTCTATCTCGGGCTATTCTTTTGATTTATAAGGGATTTTGCCGATTTCGGTCTATTGGTTAAAAAATGA
GCTGATTTAACAAAAATTTAACGCGAATTTTAACAAAATATTAACGTTTACAATTTTATGGTGCACTCTC
AGTACAATCTGCTCTGATGCCGCATAGTTAAGCCAGCCCCGACACCCGCCAACACCCGCTGACGCGCCCT
GACGGGCTTGTCTGCTCCCGGCATCCGCTTACAGACAAGCTGTGACCGTCTCCGGGAGCTGCATGTGTCA
GAGGTTTTCACCGTCATCACCGAAACGCGCGAGACGAAAGGGCCTCGTGATACGCCTATTTTTATAGGTT
AATGTCATGATAATAATGGTTTCTTAGACGTCAGGTGGCACTTTTCGGGGAAATGTGCGCGGAACCCCTA
TTTGTTTATTTTTCTAAATACATTCAAATATGTATCCGCTCATGAGACAATAACCCTGATAAATGCTTCA
ATAATATTGAAAAAGGAAGAGTATGAGTATTCAACATTTCCGTGTCGCCCTTATTCCCTTTTTTGCGGCA
TTTTGCCTTCCTGTTTTTGCTCACCCAGAAACGCTGGTGAAAGTAAAAGATGCTGAAGATCAGTTGGGTG
CACGAGTGGGTTACATCGAACTGGATCTCAACAGCGGTAAGATCCTTGAGAGTTTTCGCCCCGAAGAACG
TTTTCCAATGATGAGCACTTTTAAAGTTCTGCTATGTGGCGCGGTATTATCCCGTATTGACGCCGGGCAA
GAGCAACTCGGTCGCCGCATACACTATTCTCAGAATGACTTGGTTGAGTACTCACCAGTCACAGAAAAGC
ATCTTACGGATGGCATGACAGTAAGAGAATTATGCAGTGCTGCCATAACCATGAGTGATAACACTGCGGC
CAACTTACTTCTGACAACGATCGGAGGACCGAAGGAGCTAACCGCTTTTTTGCACAACATGGGGGATCAT
GTAACTCGCCTTGATCGTTGGGAACCGGAGCTGAATGAAGCCATACCAAACGACGAGCGTGACACCACGA
TGCCTGTAGCAATGGCAACAACGTTGCGCAAACTATTAACTGGCGAACTACTTACTCTAGCTTCCCGGCA
ACAATTAATAGACTGGATGGAGGCGGATAAAGTTGCAGGACCACTTCTGCGCTCGGCCCTTCCGGCTGGC
TGGTTTATTGCTGATAAATCTGGAGCCGGTGAGCGTGGGTCTCGCGGTATCATTGCAGCACTGGGGCCAG
ATGGTAAGCCCTCCCGTATCGTAGTTATCTACACGACGGGGAGTCAGGCAACTATGGATGAACGAAATAG
ACAGATCGCTGAGATAGGTGCCTCACTGATTAAGCATTGGTAACTGTCAGACCAAGTTTACTCATATATA
CTTTAGATTGATTTAAAACTTCATTTTTAATTTAAAAGGATCTAGGTGAAGATCCTTTTTGATAATCTCA
TGACCAAAATCCCTTAACGTGAGTTTTCGTTCCACTGAGCGTCAGACCCCGTAGAAAAGATCAAAGGATC
TTCTTGAGATCCTTTTTTTCTGCGCGTAATCTGCTGCTTGCAAACAAAAAAACCACCGCTACCAGCGGTG
GTTTGTTTGCCGGATCAAGAGCTACCAACTCTTTTTCCGAAGGTAACTGGCTTCAGCAGAGCGCAGATAC
CAAATACTGTCCTTCTAGTGTAGCCGTAGTTAGGCCACCACTTCAAGAACTCTGTAGCACCGCCTACATA
CCTCGCTCTGCTAATCCTGTTACCAGTGGCTGCTGCCAGTGGCGATAAGTCGTGTCTTACCGGGTTGGAC
TCAAGACGATAGTTACCGGATAAGGCGCAGCGGTCGGGCTGAACGGGGGGTTCGTGCACACAGCCCAGCT
TGGAGCGAACGACCTACACCGAACTGAGATACCTACAGCGTGAGCTATGAGAAAGCGCCACGCTTCCCGA
AGGGAGAAAGGCGGACAGGTATCCGGTAAGCGGCAGGGTCGGAACAGGAGAGCGCACGAGGGAGCTTCCA
GGGGGAAACGCCTGGTATCTTTATAGTCCTGTCGGGTTTCGCCACCTCTGACTTGAGCGTCGATTTTTGT
GATGCTCGTCAGGGGGGCGGAGCCTATGGAAAAACGCCAGCAACGCGGCCTTTTTACGGTTCCTGGCCTT
TTGCTGGCCTTTTGCTCACATGTTCTTTCCTGCGTTATCCCCTGATTCTGTGGATAACCGTATTACCGCC
TTTGAGTGAGCTGATACCGCTCGCCGCAGCCGAACGACCGAGCGCAGCGAGTCAGTGAGCGAGGAAGCGG
AAGAGCGCCCAATACGCAAACCGCCTCTCCCCGCGCGTTGGCCGATTCATTAATGCAGCTGGCACGACAG
GTTTCCCGACTGGAAAGCGGGCAGTGAGCGCAACGCAATTAATGTGAGTTAGCTCACTCATTAGGCACCC
CAGGCTTTACACTTTATGCTTCCGGCTCGTATGTTGTGTGGAATTGTGAGCGGATAACAATTTCACACAG
GAAACAGCTATGACCATGATTACGCCAAGCTTGTCGATCGACTACGTCGTTAAGGCCGTTTCTGACAGAG
TAAAATTCTTGAGGGAACTTTCACCATTATGGGAAATGGTTCAAGAAGGTATTGACTTAAACTCCATCAA
ATGGTCAGGTCATTGAGTGTTTTTTATTTGTTGTATTTTTTTTTTTTTAGAGAAAATCCTCCAATATATA
AATTAGGAATCATAGTTTCATGATTTTCTGTTACACCTAACTTTTTGTGTGGTGCCCTCCTCCTTGTCAA
TATTAATGTTAAAGTGCAATTCTTTTTCCTTATCACGTTGAGCCATTAGTATCAATTTGCTTACCTGTAT
TCCTTTACATCCTCCTTTTTCTCCTTCTTGATAAATGTATGTAGATTGCGTATATAGTTTCGTCTACCCT
ATGAACATATTCCATTTTGTAATTTCGTGTCGTTTCTATTATGAATTTCATTTATAAAGTTTATGTACAA
ATATCATAAAAAAAGAGAATCTTTTTAAGCAAGGATTTTCTTAACTTCTTCGGCGACAGCATCACCGACT
TCGGTGGTACTGTTGGAACCACCTAAATCACCAGTTCTGATACCTGCATCCAAAACCTTTTTAACTGCAT
CTTCAATGGCCTTACCTTCTTCAGGCAAGTTCAATGACAATTTCAACATCATTGCAGCAGACAAGATAGT
GGCGATAGGGTTGACCTTATTCTTTGGCAAATCTGGAGCAGAACCGTGGCATGGTTCGTACAAACCAAAT
GCGGTGTTCTTGTCTGGCAAAGAGGCCAAGGACGCAGATGGCAACAAACCCAAGGAACCTGGGATAACGG
AGGCTTCATCGGAGATGATATCACCAAACATGTTGCTGGTGATTATAATACCATTTAGGTGGGTTGGGTT
CTTAACTAGGATCATGGCGGCAGAATCAATCAATTGATGTTGAACCTTCAATGTAGGGAATTCGTTCTTG
ATGGTTTCCTCCACAGTTTTTCTCCATAATCTTGAAGAGGCCAAAACATTAGCTTTATCCAAGGACCAAA
TAGGCAATGGTGGCTCATGTTGTAGGGCCATGAAAGCGGCCATTCTTGTGATTCTTTGCACTTCTGGAAC
GGTGTATTGTTCACTATCCCAAGCGACACCATCACCATCGTCTTCCTTTCTCTTACCAAAGTAAATACCT
CCCACTAATTCTCTGACAACAACGAAGTCAGTACCTTTAGCAAATTGTGGCTTGATTGGAGATAAGTCTA
AAAGAGAGTCGGATGCAAAGTTACATGGTCTTAAGTTGGCGTACAATTGAAGTTCTTTACGGATTTTTAG
TAAACCTTGTTCAGGTCTAACACTACCGGTACCCCATTTAGGACCACCCACAGCACCTAACAAAACGGCA
TCAACCTTCTTGGAGGCTTCCAGCGCCTCATCTGGAAGTGGGACACCTGTAGCATCGATAGCAGCACCAC
CAATTAAATGATTTTCGAAATCGAACTTGACATTGGAACGAACATCAGAAATAGCTTTAAGAACCTTAAT
GGCTTCGGCTGTGATTTCTTGACCAACGTGGTCACCTGGCAAAACGACGATCTTCTTAGGGGCAGACATA
GGGGCAGACATTAGAATGGTATATCCTTGAAATATATATATATATTGCTGAAATGTAAAAGGTAAGAAAA
GTTAGAAAGTAAGACGATTGCTAACCACCTATTGGAAAAAACAATAGGTCCTTAAATAATATTGTCAACT
TCAAGTATTGTGATGCAAGCATTTAGTCATGAACGCTTCTCTATTCTATATGAAAAGCCGGTTCCGGCCT
CTCACCTTTCCTTTTTCTCCCAATTTTTCAGTTGAAAAAGGTATATGCGTCAGGCGACCTCTGAAATTAA
CAAAAAATTTCCAGTCATCGAATTTGATTCTGTGCGATAGCGCCCCTGTGTGTTCTCGTTATGTTGAGGA
AAAAAATAATGGTTGCTAAGAGATTCGAACTCTTGCATCTTACGATACCTGAGTATTCCCACAGTTAACT
GCGGTCAAGATATTTCTTGAATCAGGCGCCTTAGACCGCTCGGCCAAACAACCAATTACTTGTTGAGAAA
TAGAGTATAATTATCCTATAAATATAACGTTTTTGAACACACATGAACAAGGAAGTACAGGACAATTGAT
TTTGAAGAGAATGTGGATTTTGATGTAATTGTTGGGATTCCATTTTTAATAAGGCAATAATATTAGGTAT
GTAGATATACTAGAAGTTCTCCTCGAC
