>Addgene plasmid #79019 | pREP81xV5_ccdB | addgene partial sequence | sequence record 151924 | CAT-R 5'-GCAACTGACTGAAATGCCTC-3'
TATCAACGGTGGTATATCCAGTGATTTTTTTCTCCATTTTAGCTTCCTTAGCTCCTGAAAATCTCGACGG
ATCCTAACTCAAAATCCACACATTATACGAGCCGGAAGCATAAAGTGTAAAGCCTGGGGTGCCTAATGCG
GCCGCCATAGTGACTGGATATGTTGTGTTTTACAGTATTATGTAGTCTGTTTTTTATGCAAAATCTAATT
TAATATATTGATATTTATATCATTTTACGTTTCTCGTTCAGCTTTTTTGTACAAACTTGTCATATGACCA
GTAGAGTCAAGACCAAGCAAGGGATTGGGAATAGGCTTACCAGCACCAGTACTGTCCAAGCCTAACAAAG
GGTTAGGAATAGGTTTACCCATAGACTCGAGGTATGATTTAACAAAGCGACTATAAGTCAGAAAGTGAGA
ATGAGATTGAAATAATTAATTCAACTTATTCAATTGATGATATGCCAGGATTCCTCTTCCATCTTCAATG
TTTCGATTAACAGGTCCATTATCCGGTTTTTAGTTTCGCTGCACATTGCCGAATGACAATCGGATTCCTT
TAAGCTTTGCTTTTGCCCTGTTTTCTCTCCCCAGTAATCGTTGGGTGACTGAACCATCCAGTAGCCGAGA
GTTACGTTTTTCCTGATTTAATAAATATCCATATCTATTTGTCTCGTGGTGTTTTACAGCAACTAACCGA
AATTACTATTTTGCATCATCCAACCATAAAGAGACAACAATAATTCTAGAAAACATATAACAAGTGTTTT
TTTCTATTTACGTCTCATACGCAAAGTCCACTTTACCATGTTTTGGAAACTTGTACCC
