>Addgene plasmid #79019 | pREP81xV5_ccdB | addgene partial sequence | sequence record 151925 | M13pUC-Rev 5'-AGCGGATAACAATTTCACACAGG-3'
AGCTTGTCGATCGACTACGTCGTTAAGGCCGTTTCTGACAGAGTAAAATTCTTGAGGGAACTTTCACCAT
TATGGGAAATGGTTCAAGAAGGTATTGACTTAAACTCCATCAAATGGTCAGGTCATTGAGTGTTTTTTAT
TTGTTGTATTTTTTTTTTTTTAGAGAAAATCCTCCAATATATAAATTAGGAATCATAGTTTCATGATTTT
CTGTTACACCTAACTTTTTGTGTGGTGCCCTCCTCCTTGTCAATATTAATGTTAAAGTGCAATTCTTTTT
CCTTATCACGTTGAGCCATTAGTATCAATTTGCTTACCTGTATTCCTTTACATCCTCCTTTTTCTCCTTC
TTGATAAATGTATGTAGATTGCGTATATAGTTTCGTCTACCCTATGAACATATTCCATTTTGTAATTTCG
TGTCGTTTCTATTATGAATTTCATTTATAAAGTTTATGTACAAATATCATAAAAAAAGAGAATCTTTTTA
AGCAAGGATTTTCTTAACTTCTTCGGCGACAGCATCACCGACTTCGGTGGTACTGTTGGAACCACCTAAA
TCACCAGTTCTGATACCTGCATCCAAAACCTTTTTAACTGCATCTTCAATGGCCTTACCTTCTTCAGGCA
AGTTCAATGACAATTTCAACATCATTGCAGCAGACAAGATAGTGGCGATAGGGTTGACCTTATTCTTTGG
CAAATCTGGAGCAGAACCGTGGCATGGTTCGTACAAACCAAATGCGGTGTTCTTGTCTGGCAAAGAGGCC
AAGGACGCAGATGGCAACAAACCCAAGGAACCTGGGATAACGGAGGCTTCATCGGAGATGATATCACCAA
ACATGTTGCTGGTGATTATAATACCATTTAGG
